Addgene plasmid #138293: pLVX neo ACTN1-GFP
Purpose: Mammalian Expression, Lentiviral. Expression of human alpha-actinin-1-GFP fusion protein
Depositing lab: Gaudenz Danuser. Depositing organization: University of Texas Southwestern Medical Center. Publication: Mechanical regulation of glycolysis via cytoskeleton architecture. Park JS, Burckhardt CJ, Lazcano R, Solis LM, Isogai T, Li L, Chen CS, Gao B, Minna JD, Bachoo R, DeBerardinis RJ, Danuser G. Nature. 2020 Feb 12. pii: 10.1038/s41586-020-1998-1. doi: 10.1038/s41586-020-1998-1. PubMed 32051585.
Backbone
  Vector backbone: pLVX neo
  Backbone manufacturer: Clontech
  Backbone size w/o insert (bp): 8140
  Vector type: Mammalian Expression, Lentiviral
  Selectable markers: Neomycin (select with G418)
Growth in bacteria
  Bacterial resistance: Ampicillin, 100 μg/mL
  Growth temperature: 37°C
  Growth strain: NEB Stable
  Copy number: Unknown
Gene/Insert
  Gene/Insert name: ACTN1 (alt name: Alpha-actinin-1)
  Species: H. sapiens (human)
  Insert size (bp): 2679
  Entrez Gene: ACTN1 (a.k.a. BDPLT15)
  Promoter: CMV
  Tag / fusion protein: GFP (C terminal on insert)
  Cloning method: Restriction Enzyme; 5′ cloning site EcoRI (not destroyed); 3′ cloning site KpnI (not destroyed)
  Sequencing primers: 5′ CMV forward: CGCAAATGGGCGGTAGGCGTG; 3′ IRES-R: CCTCACATTGCCAAAAGACG
Resource information
  A portion of this plasmid was derived from a plasmid made by: Thermo Ultimate lite Orfeome library: IOH4989; pENTR(tm)221
Terms and licenses: Academic/Nonprofit Terms; Industry Terms: Not Available to Industry
How to cite: pLVX neo ACTN1-GFP was a gift from Gaudenz Danuser (Addgene plasmid # 138293 ; http://n2t.net/addgene:138293 ; RRID:Addgene_138293)
