[The description below was written by a language model from this plasmid's Addgene catalogue record and pLannotate feature annotations shown in this document.]
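Description:
pLVX neo ACTN1-GFP is an HIV-1-based lentiviral transfer plasmid built on the Clontech pLVX neo backbone for expressing a human alpha-actinin-1–GFP fusion protein in mammalian cells. It is maintained in E. coli through a high-copy ColE1/pUC-type origin and an ampicillin resistance (β-lactamase) gene. A recombination-reducing strain is listed for propagation, as is usual for plasmids carrying repeated LTR sequences. The sequenced record is about 11.7 kb.

The expression cassette is driven by the CMV immediate-early enhancer and promoter. The human ACTN1 open reading frame was cloned between EcoRI and KpnI and derives from an ORFeome entry clone. It is joined through a short stretch of residual polylinker to EGFP at its C terminus. Downstream, an EMCV IRES allows the same transcript to direct translation of a neomycin phosphotransferase gene, so transduced or transfected cells can be selected with G418 and resistance is linked to expression of the fusion. A WPRE follows to enhance transcript stability and expression.

The cassette is flanked by HIV-1 LTR sequences, both labelled by the automated annotation as truncated 5' LTRs with adjacent nef-derived fragments. Upstream of it lie the Ψ packaging signal with a partial gag region, the Rev response element for Rev-dependent nuclear export of the genomic RNA, and the cPPT/CTS, which aids nuclear import in target cells. Because the viral structural and enzymatic genes are absent, particle production requires packaging and envelope functions supplied in trans.

Alpha-actinin-1 is an F-actin cross-linking and bundling protein. The construct therefore serves as a fluorescent marker for stable or transient labelling of actin-associated structures, and it was deposited in connection with work on cytoskeletal architecture and the mechanical regulation of glycolysis.
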