Features (pLannotate 1.2.2; 25 found; start..end, strand, type, name):
      1..304     +  enhancer       CMV enhancer: human cytomegalovirus immediate early enhancer
    305..508     +  promoter       CMV promoter: human cytomegalovirus (CMV) immediate early promoter
    633..3308    +  CDS            ACTN1: ACTN1_HUMAN - Experimental evidence at protein level: Swiss-Prot protein existence level 1. F-actin cross-linking protein which is thought to anchor actin to a variety of intracellular structures. This is a bundling protein. From Homo sapiens (Human).
   3306..3352    +  misc_feature   MCS (fragment): multiple cloning site
   3366..4085    +  CDS            EGFP: the original enhanced GFP (Yang et al., 1996) mammalian codon-optimized
   4214..4676    +  misc_feature   IRES: internal ribosome entry site (IRES) of the encephalomyocarditis virus (EMCV)
   4695..5484    +  CDS            NeoR/KanR (fragment): aminoglycoside phosphotransferase from Tn5; aph(3')-II (or nptII); confers resistance to neomycin, kanamycin, and G418 (Geneticin®)
   5498..6086    +  misc_feature   WPRE: woodchuck hepatitis virus posttranscriptional regulatory element
   6103..6621    +  CDS            nef (fragment): NEF_HV1BR - Experimental evidence at protein level: Swiss-Prot protein existence level 1. Extracellular Nef protein targets CD4(+) T-lymphocytes for apoptosis by interacting with CXCR4 surface receptors (PubMed:14990729). From Human immunodeficiency virus type 1 group M subtype B (isolate BRU/LAI) (HIV-1).
   6669..6926    +  LTR            5' LTR (truncated): truncated 5' long terminal repeat (LTR) from HIV-1
   7076..7098    -  protein_bind   lac operator (fragment): The lac repressor binds to the lac operator to inhibit transcription in E. coli. This inhibition can be relieved by adding lactose or isopropyl-β-D-thiogalactopyranoside (IPTG). lac repressor encoded by lacI
   7102..7132    -  promoter       lac promoter: promoter for the E. coli lac operon
   7147..7168    -  protein_bind   CAP binding site: CAP binding activates transcription in the presence of cAMP. E. coli catabolite activator protein
   7181..7273    -  CDS            lacI (fragment): lac repressor; lacI; The lac repressor binds to the lac operator to inhibit transcription in E. coli. This inhibition can be relieved by adding lactose or isopropyl-β-D-thiogalactopyranoside (IPTG).
   7456..8044    -  rep_origin     ori: high-copy-number ColE1/pMB1/pBR322/pUC origin of replication
   8215..9075    -  CDS            AmpR: β-lactamase; bla; confers resistance to ampicillin, carbenicillin, and related antibiotics
   9076..9180    -  promoter       AmpR promoter: bla
   9228..9362    +  polyA_signal   SV40 poly(A) signal: SV40 polyadenylation signal
   9529..9858    +  CDS            nef (fragment): NEF_HV1BR - Experimental evidence at protein level: Swiss-Prot protein existence level 1. Extracellular Nef protein targets CD4(+) T-lymphocytes for apoptosis by interacting with CXCR4 surface receptors (PubMed:14990729). From Human immunodeficiency virus type 1 group M subtype B (isolate BRU/LAI) (HIV-1).
   9906..10163   +  LTR            5' LTR (truncated): truncated 5' long terminal repeat (LTR) from HIV-1
  10210..10335   +  misc_feature   HIV-1 Ψ: packaging signal of human immunodeficiency virus type 1
  10319..10657   +  CDS            HIV-1 gag (fragment): gag protein from human immunodeficiency virus 1; gag
  10832..11065   +  misc_feature   RRE: The Rev response element (RRE) of HIV-1 allows for Rev-dependent mRNA export from the nucleus to the cytoplasm.
  11442..11542   +  CDS            Rev (fragment): human immunodeficiency virus 1 (HIV-1) Rev protein; rev; enhances nuclear export of unspliced and incompletely spliced viral mRNAs
  11557..11672   +  misc_feature   cPPT/CTS: central polypurine tract and central termination sequence of HIV-1 (lacking the first T)
>Addgene plasmid #138293 | pLVX neo ACTN1-GFP | addgene full sequence | sequence record 274239 | Addgene NGS Result
CGTTACATAACTTACGGTAAATGGCCCGCCTGGCTGACCGCCCAACGACCCCCGCCCATTGACGTCAATA
ATGACGTATGTTCCCATAGTAACGCCAATAGGGACTTTCCATTGACGTCAATGGGTGGAGTATTTACGGT
AAACTGCCCACTTGGCAGTACATCAAGTGTATCATATGCCAAGTACGCCCCCTATTGACGTCAATGACGG
TAAATGGCCCGCCTGGCATTATGCCCAGTACATGACCTTATGGGACTTTCCTACTTGGCAGTACATCTAC
GTATTAGTCATCGCTATTACCATGGTGATGCGGTTTTGGCAGTACATCAATGGGCGTGGATAGCGGTTTG
ACTCACGGGGATTTCCAAGTCTCCACCCCATTGACGTCAATGGGAGTTTGTTTTGGCACCAAAATCAACG
GGACTTTCCAAAATGTCGTAACAACTCCGCCCCATTGACGCAAATGGGCGGTAGGCGTGTACGGTGGGAG
GTCTATATAAGCAGAGCTCGTTTAGTGAACCGTCAGATCGCCTGGAGACGCCATCCACGCTGTTTTGACC
TCCATAGAAGACACCGACTCTACTAGAGGATCTATTTCCGGTGAATTCCTCGAGCTCAAGCTTCGCACCA
TCATGGACCATTATGATTCTCAGCAAACCAACGATTACATGCAGCCAGAAGAGGACTGGGACCGGGACCT
GCTCCTGGACCCGGCCTGGGAGAAGCAGCAGAGAAAGACATTCACGGCATGGTGTAACTCCCACCTCCGG
AAGGCGGGGACACAGATCGAGAACATCGAAGAGGACTTCCGGGATGGCCTGAAGCTCATGCTGCTGCTGG
AGGTCATCTCAGGTGAACGCTTGGCCAAGCCAGAGCGAGGCAAGATGAGAGTGCACAAGATCTCCAACGT
CAACAAGGCCCTGGATTTCATAGCCAGCAAAGGCGTCAAACTGGTGTCCATCGGAGCCGAAGAAATCGTG
GATGGGAATGTGAAGATGACCCTGGGCATGATCTGGACCATCATCCTGCGCTTTGCCATCCAGGACATCT
CCGTGGAAGAGACTTCAGCCAAGGAAGGGCTGCTCCTGTGGTGTCAGAGAAAGACAGCCCCTTACAAAAA
TGTCAACATCCAGAACTTCCACATAAGCTGGAAGGATGGCCTCGGCTTCTGTGCTTTGATCCACCGACAC
CGGCCCGAGCTGATTGACTACGGGAAGCTGCGGAAGGATGATCCACTCACAAATCTGAATACGGCTTTTG
ACGTGGCAGAGAAGTACCTGGACATCCCCAAGATGCTGGATGCCGAAGACATCGTTGGAACTGCCCGACC
GGATGAGAAAGCCATCATGACTTACGTGTCTAGCTTCTACCACGCCTTCTCTGGAGCCCAGAAGGCGGAG
ACAGCAGCCAATCGCATCTGCAAGGTGTTGGCCGTCAACCAGGAGAACGAGCAGCTTATGGAAGACTACG
AGAAGCTGGCCAGTGATCTGTTGGAGTGGATCCGCCGCACAATCCCGTGGCTGGAGAACCGGGTGCCCGA
GAACACCATGCATGCCATGCAACAGAAGCTGGAGGACTTCCGGGACTACCGGCGCCTGCACAAGCCGCCC
AAGGTGCAGGAGAAGTGCCAGCTGGAGATCAACTTCAACACGCTGCAGACCAAGCTGCGGCTCAGCAACC
GGCCTGCCTTCATGCCCTCTGAGGGCAGGATGGTCTCGGACATCAACAATGCCTGGGGCTGCCTGGAGCA
GGTGGAGAAGGGCTATGAGGAGTGGTTGCTGAATGAGATCCGGAGGCTGGAGCGACTGGACCACCTGGCA
GAGAAGTTCCGGCAGAAGGCCTCCATCCACGAGGCCTGGACTGACGGCAAAGAGGCCATGCTGCGACAGA
AGGACTATGAGACCGCCACCCTCTCGGAGATCAAGGCCTTGCTCAAGAAGCATGAGGCCTTCGAGAGTGA
CCTGGCTGCCCACCAGGACCGTGTGGAGCAGATTGCCGCCATCGCACAGGAGCTCAATGAGCTGGACTAT
TATGACTCACCCAGTGTCAACGCCCGTTGCCAAAAGATCTGTGACCAGTGGGACAATCTGGGGGCCCTAA
CTCAGAAGCGAAGGGAAGCTCTGGAGCGGACCGAGAAACTGCTGGAGACCATTGACCAGCTGTACTTGGA
GTATGCCAAGCGGGCTGCACCCTTCAACAACTGGATGGAGGGGGCCATGGAGGACCTGCAGGACACCTTC
ATTGTGCACACCATTGAGGAGATCCAGGGACTGACCACAGCCCATGAGCAGTTCAAGGCCACCCTCCCTG
ATGCCGACAAGGAGCGCCTGGCCATCCTGGGCATCCACAATGAGGTGTCCAAGATTGTCCAGACCTACCA
CGTCAATATGGCGGGCACCAACCCCTACACAACCATCACGCCTCAGGAGATCAATGGCAAATGGGACCAC
GTGCGGCAGCTGGTGCCTCGGAGGGACCAAGCTCTGACGGAGGAGCATGCCCGACAGCAGCACAATGAGA
GGCTACGCAAGCAGTTTGGAGCCCAGGCCAATGTCATCGGGCCCTGGATCCAGACCAAGATGGAGGAGAT
CGGGAGGATCTCCATTGAGATGCATGGGACCCTGGAGGACCAGCTCAGCCACCTGCGGCAGTATGAGAAG
AGCATCGTCAACTACAAGCCAAAGATTGATCAGCTGGAGGGCGACCACCAGCTCATCCAGGAGGCGCTCA
TCTTCGACAACAAGCACACCAACTACACCATGGAGCACATCCGTGTGGGCTGGGAGCAGCTGCTCACCAC
CATCGCCAGGACCATCAATGAGGTAGAGAACCAGATCCTGACCCGGGATGCCAAGGGCATCAGCCAGGAG
CAGATGAATGAGTTCCGGGCCTCCTTCAACCACTTTGACCGGGATCACTCCGGCACACTGGGTCCCGAGG
AGTTCAAAGCCTGCCTCATCAGCTTGGGTTATGATATTGGCAACGACCCCCAGGGAGAAGCAGAATTTGC
CCGCATCATGAGCATTGTGGACCCCAACCGCCTGGGGGTAGTGACATTCCAGGCCTTCATTGACTTCATG
TCCCGCGAGACAGCCGACACAGATACAGCAGACCAAGTCATGGCTTCCTTCAAGATCCTGGCTGGGGACA
AGAACTACATTACCATGGACGAGCTGCGCCGCGAGCTGCCACCCGACCAGGCTGAGTACTGCATCGCGCG
GATGGCCCCCTACACCGGCCCCGACTCCGTGCCAGGTGCTCTGGACTACATGTCCTTCTCCACGGCGCTG
TACGGCGAGAGTGACCTCAAGCTTCGAATTCTGCAGTCGACGGTACCGCGGGCCCGGGATCCACCGGTCG
CCACCATGGTGAGCAAGGGCGAGGAGCTGTTCACCGGGGTGGTGCCCATCCTGGTCGAGCTGGACGGCGA
CGTAAACGGCCACAAGTTCAGCGTGTCCGGCGAGGGCGAGGGCGATGCCACCTACGGCAAGCTGACCCTG
AAGTTCATCTGCACCACCGGCAAGCTGCCCGTGCCCTGGCCCACCCTCGTGACCACCCTGACCTACGGCG
TGCAGTGCTTCAGCCGCTACCCCGACCACATGAAGCAGCACGACTTCTTCAAGTCCGCCATGCCCGAAGG
CTACGTCCAGGAGCGCACCATCTTCTTCAAGGACGACGGCAACTACAAGACCCGCGCCGAGGTGAAGTTC
GAGGGCGACACCCTGGTGAACCGCATCGAGCTGAAGGGCATCGACTTCAAGGAGGACGGCAACATCCTGG
GGCACAAGCTGGAGTACAACTACAACAGCCACAACGTCTATATCATGGCCGACAAGCAGAAGAACGGCAT
CAAGGTGAACTTCAAGATCCGCCACAACATCGAGGACGGCAGCGTGCAGCTCGCCGACCACTACCAGCAG
AACACCCCCATCGGCGACGGCCCCGTGCTGCTGCCCGACAACCACTACCTGAGCACCCAGTCCGCCCTGA
GCAAAGACCCCAACGAGAAGCGCGATCACATGGTCCTGCTGGAGTTCGTGACCGCCGCCGGGATCACTCT
CGGCATGGACGAGCTGTACAAGTAAAGCGGCCGCGGATCCCGCCCCTCTCCCTCCCCCCCCCCTAACGTT
ACTGGCCGAAGCCGCTTGGAATAAGGCCGGTGTGCGTTTGTCTATATGTTATTTTCCACCATATTGCCGT
CTTTTGGCAATGTGAGGGCCCGGAAACCTGGCCCTGTCTTCTTGACGAGCATTCCTAGGGGTCTTTCCCC
TCTCGCCAAAGGAATGCAAGGTCTGTTGAATGTCGTGAAGGAAGCAGTTCCTCTGGAAGCTTCTTGAAGA
CAAACAACGTCTGTAGCGACCCTTTGCAGGCAGCGGAACCCCCCACCTGGCGACAGGTGCCTCTGCGGCC
AAAAGCCACGTGTATAAGATACACCTGCAAAGGCGGCACAACCCCAGTGCCACGTTGTGAGTTGGATAGT
TGTGGAAAGAGTCAAATGGCTCTCCTCAAGCGTATTCAACAAGGGGCTGAAGGATGCCCAGAAGGTACCC
CATTGTATGGGATCTGATCTGGGGCCTCGGTGCACATGCTTTACATGTGTTTAGTCGAGGTTAAAAAAAC
GTCTAGGCCCCCCGAACCACGGGGACGTGGTTTTCCTTTGAAAAACACGATGATAAGCTTGCCACAACCA
TGGCTGAACAAGATGGATTGCACGCAGGTTCTCCGGCCGCTTGGGTGGAGAGGCTATTCGGCTATGACTG
GGCACAACAGACAATCGGCTGCTCTGATGCCGCCGTGTTCCGGCTGTCAGCGCAGGGGCGCCCGGTTCTT
TTTGTCAAGACCGACCTGTCCGGTGCCCTGAATGAACTGCAGGACGAGGCAGCGCGGCTATCGTGGCTGG
CCACGACGGGCGTTCCTTGCGCAGCTGTGCTCGACGTTGTCACTGAAGCGGGAAGGGACTGGCTGCTATT
GGGCGAAGTGCCGGGGCAGGATCTCCTGTCATCTCACCTTGCTCCTGCCGAGAAAGTATCCATCATGGCT
GATGCAATGCGGCGGCTGCATACGCTTGATCCGGCTACCTGCCCATTCGACCACCAAGCGAAACATCGCA
TCGAGCGAGCACGTACTCGGATGGAAGCCGGTCTTGTCGATCAGGATGATCTGGACGAAGAGCATCAGGG
GCTCGCGCCAGCCGAACTGTTCGCCAGGCTCAAGGCGCGCATGCCCGACGGCGAGGATCTCGTCGTGACC
CATGGCGATGCCTGCTTGCCGAATATCATGGTGGAAAATGGCCGCTTTTCTGGATTCATCGACTGTGGCC
GGCTGGGTGTGGCGGACCGCTATCAGGACATAGCGTTGGCTACCCGTGATATTGCTGAAGAGCTTGGCGG
CGAATGGGCTGACCGCTTCCTCGTGCTTTACGGTATCGCCGCTCCCGATTCGCAGCGCATCGCCTTCTAT
CGCCTTCTTGACGAGTTCTTCTGAACGCGTCTGGAACAATCAACCTCTGGATTACAAAATTTGTGAAAGA
TTGACTGGTATTCTTAACTATGTTGCTCCTTTTACGCTATGTGGATACGCTGCTTTAATGCCTTTGTATC
ATGCTATTGCTTCCCGTATGGCTTTCATTTTCTCCTCCTTGTATAAATCCTGGTTGCTGTCTCTTTATGA
GGAGTTGTGGCCCGTTGTCAGGCAACGTGGCGTGGTGTGCACTGTGTTTGCTGACGCAACCCCCACTGGT
TGGGGCATTGCCACCACCTGTCAGCTCCTTTCCGGGACTTTCGCTTTCCCCCTCCCTATTGCCACGGCGG
AACTCATCGCCGCCTGCCTTGCCCGCTGCTGGACAGGGGCTCGGCTGTTGGGCACTGACAATTCCGTGGT
GTTGTCGGGGAAGCTGACGTCCTTTCCATGGCTGCTCGCCTGTGTTGCCACCTGGATTCTGCGCGGGACG
TCCTTCTGCTACGTCCCTTCGGCCCTCAATCCAGCGGACCTTCCTTCCCGCGGCCTGCTGCCGGCTCTGC
GGCCTCTTCCGCGTCTTCGCCTTCGCCCTCAGACGAGTCGGATCTCCCTTTGGGCCGCCTCCCCGCCTGG
AATTAATTCTGCAGTCGAGACCTAGAAAAACATGGAGCAATCACAAGTAGCAATACAGCAGCTACCAATG
CTGATTGTGCCTGGCTAGAAGCACAAGAGGAGGAGGAGGTGGGTTTTCCAGTCACACCTCAGGTACCTTT
AAGACCAATGACTTACAAGGCAGCTGTAGATCTTAGCCACTTTTTAAAAGAAAAGAGGGGACTGGAAGGG
CTAATTCACTCCCAACGAAGACAAGATATCCTTGATCTGTGGATCTACCACACACAAGGCTACTTCCCTG
ATTAGCAGAACTACACACCAGGGCCAGGGGTCAGATATCCACTGACCTTTGGATGGTGCTACAAGCTAGT
ACCAGTTGAGCCAGATAAGGTAGAAGAGGCCAATAAAGGAGAGAACACCAGCTTGTTACACCCTGTGAGC
CTGCATGGGATGGATGACCCGGAGAGAGAAGTGTTAGAGTGGAGGTTTGACAGCCGCCTAGCATTTCATC
ACGTGGCCCGAGAGCTGCATCCGGAGTACTTCAAGAACTGCTGATATCGAGCTTGCTACAAGGGACTTTC
CGCTGGGGACTTTCCAGGGAGGCGTGGCCTGGGCGGGACTGGGGAGTGGCGAGCCCTCAGATCCTGCATA
TAAGCAGCTGCTTTTTGCCTGTACTGGGTCTCTCTGGTTAGACCAGATCTGAGCCTGGGAGCTCTCTGGC
TAACTAGGGAACCCACTGCTTAAGCCTCAATAAAGCTTGCCTTGAGTGCTTCAAGTAGTGTGTGCCCGTC
TGTTGTGTGACTCTGGTAACTAGAGATCCCTCAGACCCTTTTAGTCAGTGTGGAAAATCTCTAGCAGTAG
TAGTTCATGTCATCTTATTATTCAGTATTTATAACTTGCAAAGAAATGAATATCAGAGAGTGAGAGGCCT
TGACATTGCTAGCGTTTACCGTCGACCTCTAGCTAGAGCTTGGCGTAATCATGGTCATAGCTGTTTCCTG
TGTGAAATTGTTATCCGCTCACAATTCCACACAACATACGAGCCGGAAGCATAAAGTGTAAAGCCTGGGG
TGCCTAATGAGTGAGCTAACTCACATTAATTGCGTTGCGCTCACTGCCCGCTTTCCAGTCGGGAAACCTG
TCGTGCCAGCTGCATTAATGAATCGGCCAACGCGCGGGGAGAGGCGGTTTGCGTATTGGGCGCTCTTCCG
CTTCCTCGCTCACTGACTCGCTGCGCTCGGTCGTTCGGCTGCGGCGAGCGGTATCAGCTCACTCAAAGGC
GGTAATACGGTTATCCACAGAATCAGGGGATAACGCAGGAAAGAACATGTGAGCAAAAGGCCAGCAAAAG
GCCAGGAACCGTAAAAAGGCCGCGTTGCTGGCGTTTTTCCATAGGCTCCGCCCCCGTGACGAGCATCACA
AAAATCGACGCTCAAGTCAGAGGTGGCGAAACCCGACAGGACTATAAAGATACCAGGCGTTTCCCCCTGG
AAGCTCCCTCGTGCGCTCTCCTGTTCCGACCCTGCCGCTTACCGGATACCTGTCCGCCTTTCTCCCTTCG
GGAAGCGTGGCGCTTTCTCATAGCTCACGCTGTAGGTATCTCAGTTCGGTGTAGGTCGTTCGCTCCAAGC
TGGGCTGTGTGCACGAACCCCCCGTTCAGCCCGACCGCTGCGCCTTATCCGGTAACTATCGTCTTGAGTC
CAACCCGGTAAGACACGACTTATCGCCACTGGCAGCAGCCACTGGTAACAGGATTAGCAGAGCGAGGTAT
GTAGGCGGTGCTACAGAGTTCTTGAAGTGGTGGCCTAACTACGGCTACACTAGAAGAACAGTATTTGGTA
TCTGCGCTCTGCTGAAGCCAGTTACCTTCGGAAAAAGAGTTGGTAGCTCTTGATCCGGCAAACAAACCAC
CGCTGGTAGCGGTGGTTTTTTTGTTTGCAAGCAGCAGATTACGCGCAGAAAAAAAGGATCTCAAGAAGAT
CCTTTGATCTTTTCTACGGGGTCTGACGCTCAGTGGAACGAAAACTCACGTTAAGGGATTTTGGTCATGA
GATTATCAAAAAGGATCTTCACCTAGATCCTTTTAAATTAAAAATGAAGTTTTAAATCAATCTAAAGTAT
ATATGAGTAAACTTGGTCTGACAGTTACCAATGCTTAATCAGTGAGGCACCTATCTCAGCGATCTGTCTA
TTTCGTTCATCCATAGTTGCCTGACTCCCCGTCGTGTAGATAACTACGATACGGGAGGGCTTACCATCTG
GCCCCAGTGCTGCAATGATACCGCGAGACCCACGCTCACCGGCTCCAGATTTATCAGCAATAAACCAGCC
AGCCGGAAGGGCCGAGCGCAGAAGTGGTCCTGCAACTTTATCCGCCTCCATCCAGTCTATTAATTGTTGC
CGGGAAGCTAGAGTAAGTAGTTCGCCAGTTAATAGTTTGCGCAACGTTGTTGCCATTGCTACAGGCATCG
TGGTGTCACGCTCGTCGTTTGGTATGGCTTCATTCAGCTCCGGTTCCCAACGATCAAGGCGAGTTACATG
ATCCCCCATGTTGTGCAAAAAAGCGGTTAGCTCCTTCGGTCCTCCGATCGTTGTCAGAAGTAAGTTGGCC
GCAGTGTTATCACTCATGGTTATGGCAGCACTGCATAATTCTCTTACTGTCATGCCATCCGTAAGATGCT
TTTCTGTGACTGGTGAGTACTCAACCAAGTCATTCTGAGAATAGTGTATGCGGCGACCGAGTTGCTCTTG
CCCGGCGTCAATACGGGATAATACCGCGCCACATAGCAGAACTTTAAAAGTGCTCATCATTGGAAAACGT
TCTTCGGGGCGAAAACTCTCAAGGATCTTACCGCTGTTGAGATCCAGTTCGATGTAACCCACTCGTGCAC
CCAACTGATCTTCAGCATCTTTTACTTTCACCAGCGTTTCTGGGTGAGCAAAAACAGGAAGGCAAAATGC
CGCAAAAAAGGGAATAAGGGCGACACGGAAATGTTGAATACTCATACTCTTCCTTTTTCAATATTATTGA
AGCATTTATCAGGGTTATTGTCTCATGAGCGGATACATATTTGAATGTATTTAGAAAAATAAACAAATAG
GGGTTCCGCGCACATTTCCCCGAAAAGTGCCACCTGACGTCGACGGATCGGGAGATCAACTTGTTTATTG
CAGCTTATAATGGTTACAAATAAAGCAATAGCATCACAAATTTCACAAATAAAGCATTTTTTTCACTGCA
TTCTAGTTGTGGTTTGTCCAAACTCATCAATGTATCTTATCATGTCTGGATCAACTGGATAACTCAAGCT
AACCAAAATCATCCCAAACTTCCCACCCCATACCCTATTACCACTGCCAATTACCTGTGGTTTCATTTAC
TCTAAACCTGTGATTCCTCTGAATTATTTTCATTTTAAAGAAATTGTATTTGTTAAATATGTACTACAAA
CTTAGTAGTTGGAAGGGCTAATTCACTCCCAAAGAAGACAAGATATCCTTGATCTGTGGATCTACCACAC
ACAAGGCTACTTCCCTGATTAGCAGAACTACACACCAGGGCCAGGGGTCAGATATCCACTGACCTTTGGA
TGGTGCTACAAGCTAGTACCAGTTGAGCCAGATAAGGTAGAAGAGGCCAATAAAGGAGAGAACACCAGCT
TGTTACACCCTGTGAGCCTGCATGGGATGGATGACCCGGAGAGAGAAGTGTTAGAGTGGAGGTTTGACAG
CCGCCTAGCATTTCATCACGTGGCCCGAGAGCTGCATCCGGAGTACTTCAAGAACTGCTGATATCGAGCT
TGCTACAAGGGACTTTCCGCTGGGGACTTTCCAGGGAGGCGTGGCCTGGGCGGGACTGGGGAGTGGCGAG
CCCTCAGATCCTGCATATAAGCAGCTGCTTTTTGCCTGTACTGGGTCTCTCTGGTTAGACCAGATCTGAG
CCTGGGAGCTCTCTGGCTAACTAGGGAACCCACTGCTTAAGCCTCAATAAAGCTTGCCTTGAGTGCTTCA
AGTAGTGTGTGCCCGTCTGTTGTGTGACTCTGGTAACTAGAGATCCCTCAGACCCTTTTAGTCAGTGTGG
AAAATCTCTAGCAGTGGCGCCCGAACAGGGACTTGAAAGCGAAAGGGAAACCAGAGGAGCTCTCTCGACG
CAGGACTCGGCTTGCTGAAGCGCGCACGGCAAGAGGCGAGGGGCGGCGACTGGTGAGTACGCCAAAAATT
TTGACTAGCGGAGGCTAGAAGGAGAGAGATGGGTGCGAGAGCGTCAGTATTAAGCGGGGGAGAATTAGAT
CGCGATGGGAAAAAATTCGGTTAAGGCCAGGGGGAAAGAAAAAATATAAATTAAAACATATAGTATGGGC
AAGCAGGGAGCTAGAACGATTCGCAGTTAATCCTGGCCTGTTAGAAACATCAGAAGGCTGTAGACAAATA
CTGGGACAGCTACAACCATCCCTTCAGACAGGATCAGAAGAACTTAGATCATTATATAATACAGTAGCAA
CCCTCTATTGTGTGCATCAAAGGATAGAGATAAAAGACACCAAGGAAGCTTTAGACAAGATAGAGGAAGA
GCAAAACAAAAGTAAGACCACCGCACAGCAAGCGGCCGGCCGCTGATCTTCAGACCTGGAGGAGGAGATA
TGAGGGACAATTGGAGAAGTGAATTATATAAATATAAAGTAGTAAAAATTGAACCATTAGGAGTAGCACC
CACCAAGGCAAAGAGAAGAGTGGTGCAGAGAGAAAAAAGAGCAGTGGGAATAGGAGCTTTGTTCCTTGGG
TTCTTGGGAGCAGCAGGAAGCACTATGGGCGCAGCGTCAATGACGCTGACGGTACAGGCCAGACAATTAT
TGTCTGGTATAGTGCAGCAGCAGAACAATTTGCTGAGGGCTATTGAGGCGCAACAGCATCTGTTGCAACT
CACAGTCTGGGGCATCAAGCAGCTCCAGGCAAGAATCCTGGCTGTGGAAAGATACCTAAAGGATCAACAG
CTCCTGGGGATTTGGGGTTGCTCTGGAAAACTCATTTGCACCACTGCTGTGCCTTGGAATGCTAGTTGGA
GTAATAAATCTCTGGAACAGATTTGGAATCACACGACCTGGATGGAGTGGGACAGAGAAATTAACAATTA
CACAAGCTTAATACACTCCTTAATTGAAGAATCGCAAAACCAGCAAGAAAAGAATGAACAAGAATTATTG
GAATTAGATAAATGGGCAAGTTTGTGGAATTGGTTTAACATAACAAATTGGCTGTGGTATATAAAATTAT
TCATAATGATAGTAGGAGGCTTGGTAGGTTTAAGAATAGTTTTTGCTGTACTTTCTATAGTGAATAGAGT
TAGGCAGGGATATTCACCATTATCGTTTCAGACCCACCTCCCAACCCCGAGGGGACCCGACAGGCCCGAA
GGAATAGAAGAAGAAGGTGGAGAGAGAGACAGAGACAGATCCATTCGATTAGTGAACGGATCTCGACGGT
ATCGCCTTTAAAAGAAAAGGGGGGATTGGGGGGTACAGTGCAGGGGAAAGAATAGTAGACATAATAGCAA
CAGACATACAAACTAAAGAATTACAAAAACAAATTACAAAAATTCAAAATTTTCGGGTTTATTACAGGGA
CAGCAGAGATCCAGTTTATCGATAAGCTTGGGAGTTCCG
